>Addgene plasmid #117640 | pEPOR2KN0073 | addgene full sequence | sequence record 228389 | Addgene NGS Result
GAACACTCTGTGCCGATGTATCACCTCTCGCAAGAATTCAAGCTTGGAGGTCAACATGGTGGAGCACGAC
ACTCTGGTCTACTCCAAAAATGTCAAAGATACAGTCTCAGAAGATCAAAGGGCTATTGAGACTTTTCAAC
AAAGGATAATTTCGGGAAACCTCCTCGGATTCCATTGCCCAGCTATCTGTCACTTCATCGAAAGGACAGT
AGAAAAGGAAGGTGGCTCCTACAAATGCCATCATTGCGATAAAGGAAAGGCTATCATTCAAGATCTCTCT
GCCGACAGTGGTCCCAAAGATGGACCCCCACCCACGAGGAGCATCGTGGAAAAAGAAGAGGTTCCAACCA
CGTCTACAAAGCAAGTGGATTGATGTGATAACATGGTGGAGCACGACACTCTGGTCTACTCCAAAAATGT
CAAAGATACAGTCTCAGAAGATCAAAGGGCTATTGAGACTTTTCAACAAAGGATAATTTCGGGAAACCTC
CTCGGATTCCATTGCCCAGCTATCTGTCACTTCATCGAAAGGACAGTAGAAAAGGAAGGTGGCTCCTACA
AATGCCATCATTGCGATAAAGGAAAGGCTATCATTCAAGATCTCTCTGCCGACAGTGGTCCCAAAGATGG
ACCCCCACCCACGAGGAGCATCGTGGAAAAAGAAGAGGTTCCAACCACGTCTACAAAGCAAGTGGATTGA
TGTGACATCTCCACTGACGTAAGGGATGACGCACAATCCCACTATCCTTCGCAAGACCCTTCCTCTATAT
AAGGAAGTTCATTTCATTTGGAGAGGACACGCTCGAGTATAAGAGCTCATTTTTACAACAATTACCAACA
ACAACAAACAACAAACAACATTACAATTACATTTACAATTATCGATACAATGGACAAGAAGTACTCCATT
GGGCTCGATATCGGCACAAACAGCGTCGGCTGGGCCGTCATTACGGACGAGTACAAGGTGCCGAGCAAAA
AATTCAAAGTTCTGGGCAATACCGATCGCCACAGCATAAAGAAGAACCTCATTGGCGCCCTCCTGTTCGA
CTCCGGGGAGACGGCCGAAGCCACGCGGCTCAAAAGAACAGCACGGCGCAGATATACCCGCAGAAAGAAT
CGGATCTGCTACCTGCAGGAGATCTTTAGTAATGAGATGGCTAAGGTGGATGACTCTTTCTTCCATAGGC
TGGAGGAGTCCTTTTTGGTGGAGGAGGATAAAAAGCACGAGCGCCACCCAATCTTTGGCAATATCGTGGA
CGAGGTGGCGTACCATGAAAAGTACCCAACCATATATCATCTGAGGAAGAAGCTTGTAGACAGTACTGAT
AAGGCTGACTTGCGGTTGATCTATCTCGCGCTGGCGCATATGATCAAATTTCGGGGACACTTCCTCATCG
AGGGGGACCTGAACCCAGACAACAGCGATGTCGACAAACTCTTTATCCAACTGGTTCAGACTTACAATCA
GCTTTTCGAAGAGAACCCGATCAACGCATCCGGAGTTGACGCCAAAGCAATCCTGAGCGCTAGGCTGTCC
AAATCCCGGCGGCTCGAAAACCTCATCGCACAGCTCCCTGGGGAGAAGAAGAACGGCCTGTTTGGTAATC
TTATCGCCCTGTCACTCGGGCTGACCCCCAACTTTAAATCTAACTTCGACCTGGCCGAAGATGCCAAGCT
TCAACTGAGCAAAGACACCTACGATGATGATCTCGACAATCTGCTGGCCCAGATCGGCGACCAGTACGCA
GACCTTTTTTTGGCGGCAAAGAACCTGTCAGACGCCATTCTGCTGAGTGATATTCTGCGAGTGAACACGG
AGATCACCAAAGCTCCGCTGAGCGCTAGTATGATCAAGCGCTATGATGAGCACCACCAAGACTTGACTTT
GCTGAAGGCCCTTGTCAGACAGCAACTGCCTGAGAAGTACAAGGAAATTTTCTTCGATCAGTCTAAAAAT
GGCTACGCCGGATACATTGACGGCGGAGCAAGCCAGGAGGAATTTTACAAATTTATTAAGCCCATCTTGG
AAAAAATGGACGGCACCGAGGAGCTGCTGGTAAAGCTTAACAGAGAAGATCTGTTGCGCAAACAGCGCAC
TTTCGACAATGGAAGCATCCCCCACCAGATTCACCTGGGCGAACTGCACGCTATCCTCAGGCGGCAAGAG
GATTTCTACCCCTTTTTGAAAGATAACAGGGAAAAGATTGAGAAAATCCTCACATTTCGGATACCCTACT
ATGTAGGCCCCCTCGCCCGGGGAAATTCCAGATTCGCGTGGATGACTCGCAAATCAGAAGAGACTATCAC
TCCCTGGAACTTCGAGGAAGTCGTGGATAAGGGGGCCTCTGCCCAGTCCTTCATCGAAAGGATGACTAAC
TTTGATAAAAATCTGCCTAACGAAAAGGTGCTTCCTAAACACTCTCTGCTGTACGAGTACTTCACAGTTT
ATAACGAGCTCACCAAGGTCAAATACGTCACAGAAGGGATGAGAAAGCCAGCATTCCTGTCTGGAGAGCA
GAAGAAAGCTATCGTGGACCTCCTCTTCAAGACGAACCGGAAAGTTACCGTGAAACAGCTCAAAGAAGAT
TATTTCAAAAAGATTGAATGTTTCGACTCTGTTGAAATCAGCGGAGTGGAGGATCGCTTCAACGCATCCC
TGGGAACGTATCACGATCTCCTGAAAATCATTAAAGACAAGGACTTCCTGGACAATGAGGAGAACGAGGA
CATTCTTGAGGACATTGTCCTCACCCTTACGTTGTTTGAAGATAGGGAGATGATTGAAGAACGCTTGAAA
ACTTACGCTCATCTCTTCGACGACAAAGTCATGAAACAGCTCAAGAGGCGCCGATATACAGGATGGGGGC
GGCTGTCAAGAAAACTGATCAATGGGATCCGAGACAAGCAGAGTGGAAAGACAATCCTGGATTTTCTTAA
GTCCGATGGATTTGCCAACCGGAACTTCATGCAGTTGATCCATGATGACTCTCTCACCTTTAAGGAGGAC
ATCCAGAAAGCACAAGTTTCTGGCCAGGGGGACAGTCTCCACGAGCACATCGCTAATCTTGCAGGTAGCC
CAGCTATCAAAAAGGGAATACTGCAGACCGTTAAGGTCGTGGATGAACTCGTCAAAGTAATGGGAAGGCA
TAAGCCCGAGAATATCGTTATCGAGATGGCCCGAGAGAACCAAACTACCCAGAAGGGACAGAAGAACAGT
AGGGAAAGGATGAAGAGGATTGAAGAGGGTATAAAAGAACTGGGGTCCCAAATCCTTAAGGAACACCCAG
TTGAAAACACCCAGCTTCAGAATGAGAAGCTCTACCTGTACTACCTGCAGAACGGCAGGGACATGTACGT
GGATCAGGAACTGGACATCAATCGGCTCTCCGACTACGACGTGGATCATATCGTGCCCCAGTCTTTTCTC
GCAGATGATTCTATTGATAATAAAGTGTTGACAAGATCCGATAAAAATAGAGGGAAGAGTGATAACGTCC
CCTCAGAAGAAGTTGTCAAGAAAATGAAAAATTATTGGCGGCAGCTGCTGAACGCCAAACTGATCACACA
ACGGAAGTTCGATAATCTGACTAAGGCTGAACGAGGTGGCCTGTCTGAGTTGGATAAAGCCGGCTTCATC
AAAAGGCAGCTTGTTGAGACACGCCAGATCACCAAGCACGTGGCCCAAATTCTCGATTCACGCATGAACA
CCAAGTACGATGAAAATGACAAACTGATTCGAGAGGTGAAAGTTATTACTCTGAAGTCTAAGCTGGTTTC
AGATTTCAGAAAGGACTTTCAGTTTTATAAGGTGAGAGAGATCAACAATTACCACCATGCGCATGATGCC
TACCTGAATGCAGTGGTAGGCACTGCACTTATCAAAAAATATCCCGCGCTTGAATCTGAATTTGTTTACG
GAGACTATAAAGTGTACGATGTTAGGAAAATGATCGCAAAGTCTGAGCAGGAAATAGGCAAGGCCACCGC
TAAGTACTTCTTTTACAGCAATATTATGAATTTTTTCAAGACCGAGATTACACTGGCCAATGGAGAGATT
CGGAAGGCACCACTTATCGAAACAAACGGAGAAACAGGAGAAATCGTGTGGGACAAGGGTAGGGATTTCG
CGACAGTCCGGAAGGTCCTGTCCATGCCGCAGGTGAACATCGTTAAAAAGACCGAAGTACAGACCGGAGG
CTTCTCCAAGGAAAGTATCCTCCCGAAAAGGAACAGCGACAAGCTGATCGCACGCAAAAAAGATTGGGAC
CCCAAGAAATACGGCGGATTCGATTCTCCTACAGTCGCTTACAGTGTACTGGTTGTGGCCAAAGTGGAGA
AAGGGAAGTCTAAAAAACTCAAAAGCGTCAAGGAACTGCTGGGCATCACAATCATGGAGCGATCAAGCTT
CGAAAAAAACCCCATCGACTTTCTCGAGGCGAAAGGATATAAAGAGGTCAAAAAAGACCTCATCATTAAG
CTTCCCAAGTACTCTCTCTTTGAGCTTGAAAACGGCCGGAAACGAATGCTCGCTAGTGCGGGCGAGCTGC
AGAAAGGTAACGAGCTGGCACTGCCCTCTAAATACGTTAATTTCTTGTATCTGGCCAGCCACTATGAAAA
GCTCAAAGGATCTCCCGAAGATAATGAGCAGAAGCAGCTGTTCGTGGAACAACACAAACACTACCTTGAT
GAGATCATCGAGCAAATAAGCGAATTCTCCAAAAGAGTGATCCTCGCCGACGCTAACCTCGATAAGGTGC
TTTCTGCTTACAATAAGCACAGGGATAAGCCCATCAGGGAGCAGGCAGAAAACATTATCCACTTGTTTAC
TCTGACCAACTTGGGCGCGCCTGCAGCCTTCAAGTACTTCGACACCACCATAGACAGAAAGCGGTACACC
TCTACAAAGGAGGTCCTGGACGCCACACTGATTCATCAGTCAATTACGGGGCTCTATGAAACAAGAATCG
ACCTCTCTCAGCTCGGTGGAGACAGCAGGGCTGACCCCAAGAAGAAGAGGAAGGTGGGTTCGATGGTGAG
CAAGGGCGAGGAGCTGTTCACCGGGGTGGTGCCCATCCTGGTCGAGCTGGACGGCGACGTAAACGGCCAC
AAGTTCAGCGTGTCCGGCGAGGGCGAGGGCGATGCCACCTACGGCAAGCTGACCCTGAAGTTCATCTGCA
CCACCGGCAAGCTGCCCGTGCCCTGGCCCACCCTCGTGACCACCTTCGGCTACGGCCTGCAGTGCTTCGC
CCGCTACCCCGACCACATGAAGCAGCACGACTTCTTCAAGTCCGCCATGCCCGAAGGCTACGTCCAGGAG
CGCACCATCTTCTTCAAGGACGACGGCAACTACAAGACCCGCGCCGAGGTGAAGTTCGAGGGCGACACCC
TGGTGAACCGCATCGAGCTGAAGGGCATCGACTTCAAGGAGGACGGCAACATCCTGGGGCACAAGCTGGA
GTACAACTACAACAGCCACAACGTCTATATCATGGCCGACAAGCAGAAGAACGGCATCAAGGTGAACTTC
AAGATCCGCCACAACATCGAGGACGGCAGCGTGCAGCTCGCCGACCACTACCAGCAGAACACCCCCATCG
GCGACGGCCCCGTGCTGCTGCCCGACAACCACTACCTGAGCTACCAGTCCGCCCTGAGCAAAGACCCCAA
CGAGAAGCGCGATCACATGGTCCTGCTGGAGTTCGTGACCGCCGCCGGGATCACTCTCGGCATGGACGAG
CTGTACAAGTGAGCTTGTCAAGCAGATCGTTCAAACATTTGGCAATAAAGTTTCTTAAGATTGAATCCTG
TTGCCGGTCTTGCGATGATTATCATATAATTTCTGTTGAATTACGTTAAGCATGTAATAATTAACATGTA
ATGCATGACGTTATTTATGAGATGGGTTTTTATGATTAGAGTCCCGCAATTATACATTTAATACGCGATA
GAAAACAAAATATAGCGCGCAAACTAGGATAAATTATCGCGCGCGGTGTCATCTATGTTACTAGATCGAC
GCTACTAGAATTCGAGCTCGGAGCATCTTCATTCTTAAGATATGAAGATAATCTTCAAAAGGCCCCTGGG
AATCTGAAAGAAGAGAAGCAGGCCCATTTATATGGGAAAGAACAATAGTATTTCTTATATAGGCCCATTT
AAGTTGAAAACAATCTTCAAAAGTCCCACATCGCTTAGATAAGAAAACGAAGCTGAGTTTATATACAGCT
AGAGTCGAAGTAGTGATTGCGACAGTGATAGTTAGGGCCGTTTTAGAGCTAGAAATAGCAAGTTAAAATA
AGGCTAGTCCGTTATCAACTTGAAAAAGTGGCACCGAGTCGGTGCTTTTTTTCTAGACCCAGCTTTCTTG
TACAAAGTTGGCATTACGCTTTACGAATTCCCATGGGGAGCATCTTCATTCTTAAGATATGAAGATAATC
TTCAAAAGGCCCCTGGGAATCTGAAAGAAGAGAAGCAGGCCCATTTATATGGGAAAGAACAATAGTATTT
CTTATATAGGCCCATTTAAGTTGAAAACAATCTTCAAAAGTCCCACATCGCTTAGATAAGAAAACGAAGC
TGAGTTTATATACAGCTAGAGTCGAAGTAGTGATTGTCATGTGCGATGAGAAAATCGTTTTAGAGCTAGA
AATAGCAAGTTAAAATAAGGCTAGTCCGTTATCAACTTGAAAAAGTGGCACCGAGTCGGTGCTTTTTTTC
TAGACCCAGCTTTCTTGTACAAAGTTGGCATTACGCTCAGAGAGGATGCACATGTGACCGAGGGACACGA
AGTGATCCGTTTAAACTATCAGTGTTTGACAGGATATATTGGCGGGTAAACCTAAGAGAAAAGAGCGTTT
ATTAGAATAATCGGATATTTAAAAGGGCGTGAAAAGGTTTATCCGTTCGTCCATTTGTATGTGCATGCCA
ACCACAGGGTTCCCCTCGGGAGTCAGCCGTGCGGCTGCATGAAATCCTGGCCGGTTTGTCTGATGCCAAG
CTGGCGGCCTGGCCGGCCAGCTTGGCCGCTGAAGAAACCGAGCGCCGCCGTCTAAAAAGGTGATGTGTAT
TTGAGTAAAACAGCTTGCGTCATGCGGTCGCTGCGTATATGATGCGATGAGTAAATAAACAAATACGCAA
GGGGAACGCATGAAGGTTATCGCTGTACTTAACCAGAAAGGCGGGTCAGGCAAGACGACCATCGCAACCC
ATCTAGCCCGCGCCCTGCAACTCGCCGGGGCCGATGTTCTGTTAGTCGATTCCGATCCCCAGGGCAGTGC
CCGCGATTGGGCGGCCGTGCGGGAAGATCAACCGCTAACCGTTGTCGGCATCGACCGCCCGACGATTGAC
CGCGACGTGAAGGCCATCGGCCGGCGCGACTTCGTAGTGATCGACGGAGCGCCCCAGGCGGCGGACTTGG
CTGTGTCCGCGATCAAGGCAGCCGACTTCGTGCTGATTCCGGTGCAGCCAAGCCCTTACGACATATGGGC
CACCGCCGACCTGGTGGAGCTGGTTAAGCAGCGCATTGAGGTCACGGATGGAAGGCTACAAGCGGCCTTT
GTCGTGTCGCGGGCGATCAAAGGCACGCGCATCGGCGGTGAGGTTGCCGAGGCGCTGGCCGGGTACGAGC
TGCCCATTCTTGAGTCCCGTATCACGCAGCGCGTGAGCTACCCAGGCACTGCCGCCGCCGGCACAACCGT
TCTTGAATCAGAACCCGAGGGCGACGCTGCCCGCGAGGTCCAGGCGCTGGCCGCTGAAATTAAATCAAAA
CTCATTTGAGTTAATGAGGTAAAGAGAAAATGAGCAAAAGCACAAACACGCTAAGTGCCGGCCGTCCGAG
CGCACGCAGCAGCAAGGCTGCAACGTTGGCCAGCCTGGCAGACACGCCAGCCATGAAGCGGGTCAACTTT
CAGTTGCCGGCGGAGGATCACACCAAGCTGAAGATGTACGCGGTACGCCAAGGCAAGACCATTACCGAGC
TGCTATCTGAATACATCGCGCAGCTACCAGAGTAAATGAGCAAATGAATAAATGAGTAGATGAATTTTAG
CGGCTAAAGGAGGCGGCATGGAAAATCAAGAACAACCAGGCACCGACGCCGTGGAATGCCCCATGTGTGG
AGGAACGGGCGGTTGGCCAGGCGTAAGCGGCTGGGTTGTCTGCCGGCCCTGCAATGGCACTGGAACCCCC
AAGCCCGAGGAATCGGCGTGAGCGGTCGCAAACCATCCGGCCCGGTACAAATCGGCGCGGCGCTGGGTGA
TGACCTGGTGGAGAAGTTGAAGGCCGCGCAGGCCGCCCAGCGGCAACGCATCGAGGCAGAAGCACGCCCC
GGTGAATCGTGGCAAGCGGCCGCTGATCGAATCCGCAAAGAATCCCGGCAACCGCCGGCAGCCGGTGCGT
CGTCGATTAGGAAGCCGCCCAAGGGCGACGAGCAACCAGATTTTTTCGTTCCGATGCTCTATGACGTGGG
CACCCGCGATAGTCGCAGCATCATGGACGTGGCCGTTTTCCGTCTGTCGAAGCGTGACCGACGAGCTGGC
GAGGTGATCCGCTACGAGCTTCCAGACGGGCACGTAGAGGTTTCCGCAGGGCCGGCCGGCATGGCCAGTG
TGTGGGATTACGACCTGGTACTGATGGCGGTTTCCCATCTAACCGAATCCATGAACCGATACCGGGAAGG
GAAGGGAGACAAGCCCGGCCGCGTGTTCCGTCCACACGTTGCGGACGTACTCAAGTTCTGCCGGCGAGCC
GATGGCGGAAAGCAGAAAGACGACCTGGTAGAAACCTGCATTCGGTTAAACACCACGCACGTTGCCATGC
AGCGTACGAAGAAGGCCAAGAACGGCCGCCTGGTGACGGTATCCGAGGGTGAAGCCTTGATTAGCCGCTA
CAAGATCGTAAAGAGCGAAACCGGGCGGCCGGAGTACATCGAGATCGAGCTAGCTGATTGGATGTACCGC
GAGATTACAGAAGGCAAGAACCCGGACGTGCTGACGGTTCACCCCGATTACTTTTTGATCGATCCCGGCA
TCGGCCGTTTTCTCTACCGCCTGGCACGCCGCGCCGCAGGCAAGGCAGAAGCCAGATGGTTGTTCAAGAC
GATCTACGAACGCAGTGGCAGCGCCGGAGAGTTCAAGAAGTTCTGTTTCACCGTGCGCAAGCTGATCGGG
TCAAATGACCTGCCGGAGTACGATTTGAAGGAGGAGGCGGGGCAGGCTGGCCCGATCCTAGTCATGCGCT
ACCGCAACCTGATCGAGGGCGAAGCATCCGCCGGTTCCTAATGTACGGAGCAGATGCTAGGGCAAATTGC
CCTAGCAGGGGAAAAAGGTCGAAAAAGCTTCTTTCCTGTGGATAGCACGTACATTGGGAACCCAAAGCCG
TACATTGGGAACCGGAACCCGTACATTGGGAACCCAAAGCCGTACATTGGGAACCGGTCACACATGTAAG
TGACTGATATAAAAGAGAAAAAAGGCGATTTTTCCGCCTAAAACTCTTTAAAACTTATTAAAACTCTTAA
AACCCGCCTGGCCTGTGCATAACTGTCTGGCCAGCGCACAGCCGAACAGCTGCAAAAAGCGCCCACATCA
AGGCTCCGAGTGCGCGGAACCCCTATTTGTTTATTTTTCTAAATACATTCAAATATGTATCCGCTCATGA
GACAATAACCCGCCTGGCCTGTGCATAACTGTCTGGCCAGCGCACAGCCGAACAGCTGCAAAAAGCGCCC
ACATCAAGGCTCCGAGTGCGCGGAACCCCTATTTGTTTATTTTTCTAAATACATTCAAATATGTATCCGC
TCATGAGACAATAACCCTGATAAATGCTTCAATAATATTGAAAAAGGAAGAGTATGGCTAAAATGAGAAT
ATCACCGGAATTGAAAAAACTGATCGAAAAATACCGCTGCGTAAAAGATACGGAAGGAATGTCTCCTGCT
AAGGTATATAAGCTGGTGGGAGAAAATGAAAACCTATATTTAAAAATGACGGACAGCCGGTATAAAGGGA
CCACCTATGATGTGGAACGGGAAAAGGACATGATGCTATGGCTGGAAGGAAAGCTGCCTGTTCCAAAGGT
CCTGCACTTTGAACGGCATGATGGCTGGAGCAATCTGCTCATGAGTGAGGCCGATGGCGTCCTTTGCTCG
GAAGAGTATGAAGATGAACAAAGCCCTGAAAAGATTATCGAGCTGTATGCGGAGTGCATCAGGCTCTTTC
ACTCCATCGACATATCGGATTGTCCCTATACGAATAGCTTAGACAGCCGCTTAGCCGAATTGGATTACTT
ACTGAATAACGATCTGGCCGATGTGGATTGCGAAAACTGGGAAGAGGACACTCCATTTAAAGATCCGCGC
GAGCTGTATGATTTTTTAAAGACGGAAAAGCCCGAAGAGGAACTTGTCTTTTCCCACGGCGACCTGGGAG
ACAGCAACATCTTTGTGAAAGATGGCAAAGTAAGTGGCTTTATTGATCTTGGGAGAAGCGGCAGGGCGGA
CAAGTGGTATGACATTGCCTTCTGCGTCCGGTCGCTCAGGGAGGATATCGGGGAAGAACAGTATGTCGAG
CTATTTTTTGACTTACTGGGGATCAAGCCTGATTGGGAGAAAATAAAATATTATATTTTACTGGATGAAT
TGTTTTAGCTGTCAGACCAAGTTTACTCATATATACTTTAGATTGATTTAAAACTTCATTTTTAATTTAA
AAGGATCTAGGTGAAGATCCTTTTTGATAATCTCATGACCAAAATCCCTTAACGTGAGTTTTCGTTCCAC
TGAGCGTCAGACCCCGTAGAAAAGATCAAAGGATCTTCTTGAGATCCTTTTTTTCTGCGCGTAATCTGCT
GCTTGCAAACAAAAAAACCACCGCTACCAGCGGTGGTTTGTTTGCCGGATCAAGAGCTACCAACTCTTTT
TCCGAAGGTAACTGGCTTCAGCAGAGCGCAGATACCAAATACTGTTCTTCTAGTGTAGCCGTAGTTAGGC
CACCACTTCAAGAACTCTGTAGCACCGCCTACATACCTCGCTCTGCTAATCCTGTTACCAGTGGCTGCTG
CCAGTGGCGATAAGTCGTGTCTTACCGGGTTGGACTCAAGACGATAGTTACCGGATAAGGCGCAGCGGTC
GGGCTGAACGGGGGGTTCGTGCACACAGCCCAGCTTGGAGCGAACGACCTACACCGAACTGAGATACCTA
CAGCGTGAGCTATGAGAAAGCGCCACGCTTCCCGAAGGGAGAAAGGCGGACAGGTATCCGGTAAGCGGCA
GGGTCGGAACAGGAGAGCGCACGAGGGAGCTTCCAGGGGGAAACGCCTGGTATCTTTATAGTCCTGTCGG
GTTTCGCCACCTCTGACTTGAGCGTCGATTTTTGTGATGCTCGTCAGGGGGGCGGAGCCTATGGAAAAAC
GCCAGCAACGCGGCCTTTTTACGGTTCCTGCTCGGATCTGTTGGACCGGACAGTAGTCATGGTTGATGGG
CTGCCTGTATCGAGTGGTGATTTTGTGCCGAGCTGCCGGTCGGGGAGCTGTTGGCTGGCTGGTGGCAGGA
TATATTGTGGTGTAAACAAATTGACGCTTAGACAACTTAATAACACATTGCGGACGTTTTTAATGTACTG
GGGTT
Features (pLannotate 1.2.2; 18 found; start..end, strand, type, name):
    127..803     +  promoter       CaMV 35S promoter (enhanced): cauliflower mosaic virus 35S promoter with a duplicated enhancer region
    828..881     +  misc_feature   TMV Ω: translational enhancer from the tobacco mosaic virus 5'-leader sequence (Gallie et al., 1988)
    890..4993    +  CDS            Cas9: Cas9 (Csn1) endonuclease from the Streptococcus pyogenes Type II CRISPR/Cas system generates RNA-guided double strand breaks in DNA
   5033..5749    +  CDS            EYFP: EYFP is a basic (constitutively fluorescent) green/yellow fluorescent protein published in 1996, derived from Aequorea victoria. It is reported to be a very rapidly-maturing weak dimer with high acid sensitivity.
   5765..6017    +  terminator     NOS terminator: nopaline synthase terminator and poly(A) signal
   6270..6345    +  misc_RNA       gRNA scaffold: guide RNA scaffold for the Streptococcus pyogenes CRISPR/Cas9 system
   6357..6378    -  protein_bind   attB2 (fragment): mutant version of attB; recombination site for the Gateway® BP reaction BP Clonase™
   6637..6712    +  misc_RNA       gRNA scaffold: guide RNA scaffold for the Streptococcus pyogenes CRISPR/Cas9 system
   6724..6745    -  protein_bind   attB2 (fragment): mutant version of attB; recombination site for the Gateway® BP reaction BP Clonase™
   6817..6841    +  misc_feature   RB T-DNA repeat: right border repeat from nopaline C58 T-DNA
   7150..7779    +  CDS            pVS1 StaA: stability protein from the Pseudomonas plasmid pVS1 (Heeb et al., 2000)
   8208..9281    +  CDS            pVS1 RepA: replication protein from the Pseudomonas plasmid pVS1 (Heeb et al., 2000)
   9347..9541    +  rep_origin     pVS1 oriV: origin of replication for the Pseudomonas plasmid pVS1 (Heeb et al., 2000)
   9603..9671    +  promoter       AmpR promoter (fragment): bla
   9749..9853    +  promoter       AmpR promoter: bla
   9854..10648   +  CDS            KanR: aminoglycoside phosphotransferase; aphA-3; confers resistance to kanamycin
  10819..11407   +  rep_origin     ori: high-copy-number ColE1/pMB1/pBR322/pUC origin of replication
  11543..11567   +  misc_feature   LB T-DNA repeat: left border repeat from nopaline C58 T-DNA
