[The description below was written by a language model from this plasmid's Addgene catalogue record and pLannotate feature annotations shown in this document.]
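Description:
pEPOR2KN0073 is a Level 2 MoClo (Golden Gate) plant expression construct built in the binary backbone pICSL4723, assembled from Level 1 cassettes through BpiI sites that were destroyed during cloning. The backbone carries nopaline-type left and right T-DNA border repeats, so the region between them can be transferred into plant cells by Agrobacterium. It replicates in E. coli from a high-copy ColE1/pUC-type origin. The pVS1 oriV, together with the RepA replication and StaA stability genes, supports maintenance in Agrobacterium. Bacterial selection is by kanamycin through an aminoglycoside phosphotransferase gene driven by a bla promoter. No plant selectable marker cassette appears in the annotated feature table.

The T-DNA holds three transcription units. The first expresses Sp-eCas9 1.1, an enhanced-specificity variant of Streptococcus pyogenes Cas9, from an enhanced CaMV 35S promoter with a duplicated enhancer. A TMV Ω leader follows the promoter to boost translation, and the unit ends in a NOS terminator. An EYFP coding sequence lies immediately downstream of Cas9 and upstream of the terminator. This suggests a C-terminal fluorescent fusion for monitoring nuclease expression, although the catalogue entry does not mention it.

The other two units each contain an S. pyogenes guide RNA scaffold. According to the record they are driven by the Arabidopsis U6-26 promoter, which the automated annotation did not detect, and both encode sgRNAs directed at AtIPCS1 (AT3G54020). The short attB2-like fragments after each scaffold are probably incidental annotation matches. The construct belongs to a toolkit made to compare the efficiency and specificity of different Cas nucleases for targeted mutagenesis in plants.
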