Addgene plasmid #117640: pEPOR2KN0073
Purpose: Level2 MoClo construct, containing level1 plant expression cassettes for Sp-eCas9 1.1(pEPOR1CB0011) and sgRNA_AtIPCS1 {AT3G54020}(pEPOR1CB0093)and sgRNA_AtIPCS1 {AT3G54020}(pEPOR1CB0104)
Depositing lab: Nicola Patron. Depositing organization: Earlham Institute. Publication: Comparison of efficiency and specificity of CRISPR-associated (Cas) nucleases in plants: An expanded toolkit for precision genome engineering. Raitskin O, Schudoma C, West A, Patron NJ. PLoS One. 2019 Feb 27;14(2):e0211598. doi: 10.1371/journal.pone.0211598. eCollection 2019. PubMed 30811422.
Backbone
  Vector backbone: pICSL4723
  Vector type: Plant Expression
Growth in bacteria
  Bacterial resistance: Kanamycin, 50 μg/mL
  Growth temperature: 37°C
  Growth strain: DH5alpha
  Copy number: High Copy
Gene/Insert
  Gene/Insert name: [35S:Sp-eCas9 1.1(pEPOR1CB0011) ] +[AtU6-26:sgRNA]
  Species: Synthetic
  Cloning method: Restriction Enzyme; 5′ cloning site BpiI (destroyed during cloning); 3′ cloning site BpiI (destroyed during cloning)
Terms and licenses: Academic/Nonprofit Terms; Industry Terms: Not Available to Industry
Depositor comments: Please visit https://www.biorxiv.org/content/early/2018/09/20/422766 for BioRxiv preprint
How to cite: pEPOR2KN0073 was a gift from Nicola Patron (Addgene plasmid # 117640 ; http://n2t.net/addgene:117640 ; RRID:Addgene_117640)
